Addgene plasmid #103055: pCAGGS_3E5E_luciferase
Purpose: Encodes Ebola virus minigenome with firefly luciferase reporter gene. Minigenome is under control of the CAG promoter
Depositing lab: Elke Mühlberger. Depositing organization: Boston University Medical Campus. Publication: An RNA polymerase II-driven Ebola virus minigenome system as an advanced tool for antiviral drug screening. Nelson EV, Pacheco JR, Hume AJ, Cressey TN, Deflube LR, Ruedas JB, Connor JH, Ebihara H, Muhlberger E. Antiviral Res. 2017 Aug 12;146:21-27. doi: 10.1016/j.antiviral.2017.08.005. PubMed 28807685.
Backbone
  Vector backbone: pCAGGs
  Total vector size (bp): 7785
  Modifications to backbone: firefly luciferase reporter gene under control of the CAG promoter
  Vector type: Mammalian Expression, Luciferase
Growth in bacteria
  Bacterial resistance: Ampicillin, 100 μg/mL
  Growth temperature: 37°C
  Growth strain: DH5alpha
  Copy number: High Copy
Gene/Insert
  Gene/Insert name: Ebolavirus minigenome
  Species: Zaire ebolavirus, Mayinga variant
  Promoter: CAG
  Cloning method: Gibson Cloning
  Sequencing primers: 5′ CAG-F GCAACGTGCTGGTTATTGTG
Terms and licenses: Academic/Nonprofit Terms; Industry Terms: Not Available to Industry
How to cite: pCAGGS_3E5E_luciferase was a gift from Elke Mühlberger (Addgene plasmid # 103055 ; http://n2t.net/addgene:103055 ; RRID:Addgene_103055)
