[The description below was written by a language model from this plasmid's Addgene catalogue record and pLannotate feature annotations shown in this document.]
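Description:
pCAGGS_3E5E_luciferase is a mammalian expression plasmid of about 7.8 kb, built on the pCAGGS backbone, that produces an Ebola virus (Zaire ebolavirus, Mayinga variant) minigenome carrying a firefly luciferase reporter. It is propagated in E. coli as a high-copy plasmid through a ColE1/pUC-type origin with ampicillin selection (AmpR under its own bla promoter). The backbone also retains an SV40 origin, an SV40 poly(A) signal and remnants of lac regulatory sequence. No mammalian selection marker is annotated.

Transcription is driven by the CAG promoter, composed of the CMV immediate-early enhancer, the chicken β-actin promoter and a chimeric β-actin/β-globin intron, so the minigenome RNA is made by cellular RNA polymerase II rather than by a phage polymerase. Downstream of the promoter, a hammerhead ribozyme fragment and a hepatitis delta virus ribozyme flank the minigenome cassette, followed by the rabbit β-globin poly(A) signal. Self-cleaving ribozymes in this arrangement generally trim the Pol II transcript to give defined ends free of cap and poly(A) sequences. The luc+ luciferase open reading frame lies in reverse orientation relative to the promoter, consistent with the primary transcript being a negative-sense, genome-like RNA from which luciferase cannot be translated directly. The unannotated stretches on either side of the reporter presumably hold the viral terminal regulatory sequences, but the feature tables do not label them.

In such systems, reporter expression normally depends on viral replication and transcription proteins supplied in trans; these are not encoded here. The associated publication presents the system as a tool for antiviral drug screening. The two sequence records differ by only a few nucleotides and share the same feature layout.
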