Features (pLannotate 1.2.2; 19 found; start..end, strand, type, name):
      5..384     +  enhancer       CMV enhancer: human cytomegalovirus immediate early enhancer
    386..666     +  promoter       chicken β-actin promoter: No description available
    667..1683    +  intron         chimeric intron: chimera between introns from chicken β-actin and rabbit β-globin
   1681..1767    +  CDS            HBB (fragment): HBB_LEPEU - Experimental evidence at protein level: Swiss-Prot protein existence level 1. Involved in oxygen transport from the lung to the various peripheral tissues. From Lepus europaeus (European hare).
   1797..1820    +  misc_RNA       sTRSV HHRz (fragment): hammerhead ribozyme from the tobacco ringspot virus satellite RNA (Khvorova et al., 2003)
   2574..4226    -  CDS            luciferase: firefly luciferase; luc+; enhanced luc+ version of the luciferase gene
   4702..4793    +  ncRNA          HDV ribozyme: Accession: RF00094 - Hepatitis delta virus ribozyme
   4882..4937    +  polyA_signal   β-globin poly(A) signal: rabbit β-globin polyadenylation signal (Gil and Proudfoot, 1987)
   5322..5338    -  protein_bind   lac operator: The lac repressor binds to the lac operator to inhibit transcription in E. coli. This inhibition can be relieved by adding lactose or isopropyl-β-D-thiogalactopyranoside (IPTG). lac repressor encoded by lacI
   5346..5376    -  promoter       lac promoter: promoter for the E. coli lac operon
   5391..5412    -  protein_bind   CAP binding site: CAP binding activates transcription in the presence of cAMP. E. coli catabolite activator protein
   5425..5464    -  CDS            lacI (fragment): lac repressor; lacI; The lac repressor binds to the lac operator to inhibit transcription in E. coli. This inhibition can be relieved by adding lactose or isopropyl-β-D-thiogalactopyranoside (IPTG).
   5471..5493    +  promoter       SV40 promoter (fragment): SV40 enhancer and early promoter
   5517..5652    +  rep_origin     SV40 ori: SV40 origin of replication
   5672..5806    +  polyA_signal   SV40 poly(A) signal: SV40 polyadenylation signal
   5808..5862    -  CDS            lacI (fragment): lac repressor; lacI; The lac repressor binds to the lac operator to inhibit transcription in E. coli. This inhibition can be relieved by adding lactose or isopropyl-β-D-thiogalactopyranoside (IPTG).
   6045..6633    -  rep_origin     ori: high-copy-number ColE1/pMB1/pBR322/pUC origin of replication
   6804..7664    -  CDS            AmpR: β-lactamase; bla; confers resistance to ampicillin, carbenicillin, and related antibiotics
   7665..7769    -  promoter       AmpR promoter: bla
>Addgene plasmid #103055 | pCAGGS_3E5E_luciferase | addgene full sequence | sequence record 447476 | Addgene NGS Result
GGTCGACATTGATTATTGACTAGTTATTAATAGTAATCAATTACGGGGTCATTAGTTCATAGCCCATATA
TGGAGTTCCGCGTTACATAACTTACGGTAAATGGCCCGCCTGGCTGACCGCCCAACGACCCCCGCCCATT
GACGTCAATAATGACGTATGTTCCCATAGTAACGCCAATAGGGACTTTCCATTGACGTCAATGGGTGGAG
TATTTACGGTAAACTGCCCACTTGGCAGTACATCAAGTGTATCATATGCCAAGTACGCCCCCTATTGACG
TCAATGACGGTAAATGGCCCGCCTGGCATTATGCCCAGTACATGACCTTATGGGACTTTCCTACTTGGCA
GTACATCTACGTATTAGTCATCGCTATTACCATGGTCGAGGTGAGCCCCACGTTCTGCTTCACTCTCCCC
ATCTCCCCCCCCCTCCCCACCCCCAATTTTGTATTTATTTATTTTTTAATTATTTTGTGCAGCGATGGGG
GCGGGGGGGGGGGGGGGGGGCGCGCGCCAGGCGGGGCGGGGCGGGGCGAGGGGCGGGGCGGGGCGAGGCG
GAGAGGTGCGGCGGCAGCCAATCAGAGCGGCGCGCTCCGAAAGTTTCCTTTTATGGCGAGGCGGCGGCGG
CGGCGGCCCTATAAAAAGCGAAGCGCGCGGCGGGCGGGAGTCGCTGCGCGCTGCCTTCGCCCCGTGCCCC
GCTCCGCCGCCGCCTCGCGCCGCCCGCCCCGGCTCTGACTGACCGCGTTACTCCCACAGGTGAGCGGGCG
GGACGGCCCTTCTCCTCCGGGCTGTAATTAGCGCTTGGTTTAATGACGGCTTGTTTCTTTTCTGTGGCTG
CGTGAAAGCCTTGAGGGGCTCCGGGAGGGCCCTTTGTGCGGGGGGAGCGGCTCGGGGGGTGCGTGCGTGT
GTGTGTGCGTGGGGAGCGCCGCGTGCGGCTCCGCGCTGCCCGGCGGCTGTGAGCGCTGCGGGCGCGGCGC
GGGGCTTTGTGCGCTCCGCAGTGTGCGCGAGGGGAGCGCGGCCGGGGGCGGTGCCCCGCGGTGCGGGGGG
GGCTGCGAGGGGAACAAAGGCTGCGTGCGGGGTGTGTGCGTGGGGGGGTGAGCAGGGGGTGTGGGCGCGT
CGGTCGGGCTGCAACCCCCCCTGCACCCCCCTCCCCGAGTTGCTGAGCACGGCCCGGCTTCGGGTGCGGG
GCTCCGTACGGGGCGTGGCGCGGGGCTCGCCGTGCCGGGCGGGGGGTGGCGGCAGGTGGGGGTGCCGGGC
GGGGCGGGGCCGCCTCGGGCCGGGGAGGGCTCGGGGGAGGGGCGCGGCGGCCCCCGGAGCGCCGGCGGCT
GTCGAGGCGCGGCGAGCCGCAGCCATTGCCTTTTATGGTAATCGTGCGAGAGGGCGCAGGGACTTCCTTT
GTCCCAAATCTGTGCGGAGCCGAAATCTGGGAGGCGCCGCCGCACCCCCTCTAGCGGGCGCGGGGCGAAG
CGGTGCGGCGCCGGCAGGAAGGAAATGGGCGGGGAGGGCCTTCGTGCGTCGCCGCGCCGCCGTCCCCTTC
TCCCTCTCCAGCCTCGGGGCTGTCCGCGGGGGGACGGCTGCCTTCGGGGGGGACGGGGCAGGGCGGGGTT
CGGCTTCTGGCGTGTGACCGGCGGCTCTAGAGCCTCTGCTAACCATGTTCATGCCTTCTTCTTTTTCCTA
CAGCTCCTGGGCAACGTGCTGGTTATTGTGCTGTCTCATCATTTTGGCAAAGAATTCCTCGAGGGTACCC
CCGGGGCGGCCGCGAGCTCTTAATTAGCTAGCGAATTGTGTGTCCACTGATGAGTCCGTGAGGACGAAAC
CCGGAGTCCCGGGTCTGGACACACAAAAAAGAAGAAATAGATTTATTTTTAAATTTTTGTGTGCGACCAT
TTTTCCAGGAATCCTTTTTGCAACGTTTATTCTGGCGAGCCTTCTGATGAGCGTGGTCAATGTCTTAATT
ATCATTAACACGAAGATTATTATCTAGTCTGCTATATTGTAAAGAAGGTATTTCTGATTTTACAGTCCTG
CCTTTTCTTTTAATTTTATCATTCTGTATGAAATAGTAGCTTACTAGACAAAAATGTTAAGGTTATTACA
CCTAATCTCTTATTTTACACAAAGATTAAGGCTATCACCGTTTTTAAAACGACAAATTAAAGTAATGATA
ATTATAAAAAACTTAATCTTAAAGATCAATTTTGTTTTAAGAAGTTGTGTTATCAACCAAAACACTATTC
CATCTGACAGGATATTGATACAACATTATTATATCAATAACAATATGAGCCCAGACCTTTCGTTAAAGCT
TAATTATAAAGAGTGCAGAGTTTATTATGTTGCGTTAAATTCATTGCGGCAGTAATATGTCACACATGCT
GCATTGTGAATTTTTTGATTATCACGCAGGGAGAGAGGCTAAATATAGTATATAATATAGGGACTCCTTT
CGTTATTTAAATAGTTGTTTATTGAGATTAGATCAATATGATGTATGAGAGCAATTTATGAGTTTTTTAT
AATCTGTATGTTAATAACCAACCTTTGCAAGTATCAGGATACTATGCGGCCGCTTACACGGCGATCTTTC
CGCCCTTCTTGGCCTTTATGAGGATCTCTCTGATTTTTCTTGCGTCGAGTTTTCCGGTAAGACCTTTCGG
TACTTCGTCCACAAACACAACTCCTCCGCGCAACTTTTTCGCGGTTGTTACTTGACTGGCGACGTAATCC
ACGATCTCTTTTTCCGTCATCGTCTTTCCGTGCTCCAAAACAACAACGGCGGCGGGAAGTTCACCGGCGT
CATCGTCGGGAAGACCTGCGACACCTGCGTCGAAGATGTTGGGGTGTTGGAGCAAGATGGATTCCAATTC
AGCGGGAGCCACCTGATAGCCTTTGTACTTAATCAGAGACTTCAGGCGGTCAACGATGAAGAAGTGTTCG
TCTTCGTCCCAGTAAGCTATGTCTCCAGAATGTAGCCATCCATCCTTGTCAATCAAGGCGTTGGTCGCTT
CCGGATTGTTTACATAACCGGACATAATCATAGGACCTCTCACACACAGTTCGCCTCTTTGATTAACGCC
CAGCGTTTTCCCGGTATCCAGATCCACAACCTTCGCTTCAAAAAATGGAACAACTTTACCGACCGCGCCC
GGTTTATCATCCCCCTCGGGTGTAATCAGAATAGCTGATGTAGTCTCAGTGAGCCCATATCCTTGCCTGA
TACCTGGCAGATGGAACCTCTTGGCAACCGCTTCCCCGACTTCCTTAGAGAGGGGAGCGCCACCAGAAGC
AATTTCGTGTAAATTAGATAAATCGTATTTGTCAATCAGAGTGCTTTTGGCGAAGAAGGAGAATAGGGTT
GGCACCAGCAGCGCACTTTGAATCTTGTAATCCTGAAGGCTCCTCAGAAACAGCTCTTCTTCAAATCTAT
ACATTAAGACGACTCGAAATCCACATATCAAATATCCGAGTGTAGTAAACATTCCAAAACCGTGATGGAA
TGGAACAACACTTAAAATCGCAGTATCCGGAATGATTTGATTGCCAAAAATAGGATCTCTGGCATGCGAG
AATCTCACGCAGGCAGTTCTATGAGGCAGAGCGACACCTTTAGGCAGACCAGTAGATCCAGAGGAGTTCA
TGATCAGTGCAATTGTCTTGTCCCTATCGAAGGACTCTGGCACAAAATCGTATTCATTAAAACCGGGAGG
TAGATGAGATGTGACGAACGTGTACATCGACTGAAATCCCTGGTAATCCGTTTTAGAATCCATGATAATA
ATTTTTTGGATGATTGGGAGCTTTTTTTGCACGTTCAAAATTTTTTGCAACCCCTTTTTGGAAACGAACA
CCACGGTAGGCTGCGAAATGCCCATACTGTTGAGCAATTCACGTTCATTATAAATGTCGTTCGCGGGCGC
AACTGCAACTCCGATAAATAACGCGCCCAACACCGGCATAAAGAATTGAAGAGAGTTTTCACTGCATACG
ACGATTCTGTGATTTGTATTCAGCCCATATCGTTTCATAGCTTCTGCCAACCGAACGGACATTTCGAAGT
ACTCAGCGTAAGTGATGTCCACCTCGATATGTGCATCTGTAAAAGCAATTGTTCCAGGAACCAGGGCGTA
TCTCTTCATAGCCTTATGCAGTTGCTCTCCAGCGGTTCCATCTTCCAGCGGATAGAATGGCGCCGGGCCT
TTCTTTATGTTTTTGGCGTCTTCCATATGAGACATACTCGGAATTTTGTGATTCCGAGCAATTTGTCTTT
TAACTATTTCCAATGTTTTACCCCAAGCTTTAGGGTTGTTGAATCTTCAATCCCCTAAGTGTTCAAGTTC
AAAACCAAGGTTAATTCTCAATCTTGCTTGTTTGACTGTGAACTAATGCTGTCCTTTAACAATAATGTTT
CTATTAAGGTTGTTGGATCACCCTGCAGAGTCTGAGGTGGAACTTGTGATGTGATAAGACCTAGGTGTTG
ACAAGGGATTTTCAACTGAGCACACTGATGCCCTTGCTCCCTTCGGAGACCTAGGTTGTTCTCTATCTTT
GTGATGTGGCTCTGAAACAAACCAGGTGTGATTACAGTAACAATTTCAATTTAAATTCCGATATAAATTT
CAATGAGAGGAAAATTATTAATCTTCCTCATAGTTATTCGCACACAAAAGATCCTAAAAATTCTTCTTTC
TTTTTGTGTGTCCGGGGTCGGCATGGCATCTCCACCTCCTCGCGGTCCGACCTGGGCATCCGAAGGAGGA
CGTCGTCCACTCGGATGGCTAAGGGAGAGCTCCCTAGATCGGAACTCGCTAGCAGATCTTTTTCCCTCTG
CCAAAAATTATGGGGACATCATGAAGCCCCTTGAGCATCTGACTTCTGGCTAATAAAGGAAATTTATTTT
CATTGCAATAGTGTGTTGGAATTTTTTGTGTCTCTCACTCGGAAGGACATATGGGAGGGCAAATCATTTA
AAACATCAGAATGAGTATTTGGTTTAGAGTTTGGCAACATATGCCCATATGCTGGCTGCCATGAACAAAG
GTTGGCTATAAAGAGGTCATCAGTATATGAAACAGCCCCCTGCTGTCCATTCCTTATTCCATAGAAAAGC
CTTGACTTGAGGTTAGATTTTTTTTATATTTTGTTTTGTGTTATTTTTTTCTTTAACATCCCTAAAATTT
TCCTTACATGTTTTACTAGCCAGATTTTTCCTCCTCTCCTGACTACTCCCAGTCATAGCTGTCCCTCTTC
TCTTATGGAGATCCCTCGACCTGCAGCCCAAGCTTGGCGTAATCATGGTCATAGCTGTTTCCTGTGTGAA
ATTGTTATCCGCTCACAATTCCACACAACATACGAGCCGGAAGCATAAAGTGTAAAGCCTGGGGTGCCTA
ATGAGTGAGCTAACTCACATTAATTGCGTTGCGCTCACTGCCCGCTTTCCAGTCGGGAAACCTGTCGTGC
CAGCGGATCCGCATCTCAATTAGTCAGCAACCATAGTCCCGCCCCTAACTCCGCCCATCCCGCCCCTAAC
TCCGCCCAGTTCCGCCCATTCTCCGCCCCATGGCTGACTAATTTTTTTTATTTATGCAGAGGCCGAGGCC
GCCTCGGCCTCTGAGCTATTCCAGAAGTAGTGAGGAGGCTTTTTTGGAGGCCTAGGCTTTTGCAAAAAGC
TAACTTGTTTATTGCAGCTTATAATGGTTACAAATAAAGCAATAGCATCACAAATTTCACAAATAAAGCA
TTTTTTTCACTGCATTCTAGTTGTGGTTTGTCCAAACTCATCAATGTATCTTATCATGTCTGGATCCGCT
GCATTAATGAATCGGCCAACGCGCGGGGAGAGGCGGTTTGCGTATTGGGCGCTCTTCCGCTTCCTCGCTC
ACTGACTCGCTGCGCTCGGTCGTTCGGCTGCGGCGAGCGGTATCAGCTCACTCAAAGGCGGTAATACGGT
TATCCACAGAATCAGGGGATAACGCAGGAAAGAACATGTGAGCAAAAGGCCAGCAAAAGGCCAGGAACCG
TAAAAAGGCCGCGTTGCTGGCGTTTTTCCATAGGCTCCGCCCCCCTGACGAGCATCACAAAAATCGACGC
TCAAGTCAGAGGTGGCGAAACCCGACAGGACTATAAAGATACCAGGCGTTTCCCCCTGGAAGCTCCCTCG
TGCGCTCTCCTGTTCCGACCCTGCCGCTTACCGGATACCTGTCCGCCTTTCTCCCTTCGGGAAGCGTGGC
GCTTTCTCATAGCTCACGCTGTAGGTATCTCAGTTCGGTGTAGGTCGTTCGCTCCAAGCTGGGCTGTGTG
CACGAACCCCCCGTTCAGCCCGACCGCTGCGCCTTATCCGGTAACTATCGTCTTGAGTCCAACCCGGTAA
GACACGACTTATCGCCACTGGCAGCAGCCACTGGTAACAGGATTAGCAGAGCGAGGTATGTAGGCGGTGC
TACAGAGTTCTTGAAGTGGTGGCCTAACTACGGCTACACTAGAAGAACAGTATTTGGTATCTGCGCTCTG
CTGAAGCCAGTTACCTTCGGAAAAAGAGTTGGTAGCTCTTGATCCGGCAAACAAACCACCGCTGGTAGCG
GTGGTTTTTTTGTTTGCAAGCAGCAGATTACGCGCAGAAAAAAAGGATCTCAAGAAGATCCTTTGATCTT
TTCTACGGGGTCTGACGCTCAGTGGAACGAAAACTCACGTTAAGGGATTTTGGTCATGAGATTATCAAAA
AGGATCTTCACCTAGATCCTTTTAAATTAAAAATGAAGTTTTAAATCAATCTAAAGTATATATGAGTAAA
CTTGGTCTGACAGTTACCAATGCTTAATCAGTGAGGCACCTATCTCAGCGATCTGTCTATTTCGTTCATC
CATAGTTGCCTGACTCCCCGTCGTGTAGATAACTACGATACGGGAGGGCTTACCATCTGGCCCCAGTGCT
GCAATGATACCGCGAGACCCACGCTCACCGGCTCCAGATTTATCAGCAATAAACCAGCCAGCCGGAAGGG
CCGAGCGCAGAAGTGGTCCTGCAACTTTATCCGCCTCCATCCAGTCTATTAATTGTTGCCGGGAAGCTAG
AGTAAGTAGTTCGCCAGTTAATAGTTTGCGCAACGTTGTTGCCATTGCTACAGGCATCGTGGTGTCACGC
TCGTCGTTTGGTATGGCTTCATTCAGCTCCGGTTCCCAACGATCAAGGCGAGTTACATGATCCCCCATGT
TGTGCAAAAAAGCGGTTAGCTCCTTCGGTCCTCCGATCGTTGTCAGAAGTAAGTTGGCCGCAGTGTTATC
ACTCATGGTTATGGCAGCACTGCATAATTCTCTTACTGTCATGCCATCCGTAAGATGCTTTTCTGTGACT
GGTGAGTACTCAACCAAGTCATTCTGAGAATAGTGTATGCGGCGACCGAGTTGCTCTTGCCCGGCGTCAA
TACGGGATAATACCGCGCCACATAGCAGAACTTTAAAAGTGCTCATCATTGGAAAACGTTCTTCGGGGCG
AAAACTCTCAAGGATCTTACCGCTGTTGAGATCCAGTTCGATGTAACCCACTCGTGCACCCAACTGATCT
TCAGCATCTTTTACTTTCACCAGCGTTTCTGGGTGAGCAAAAACAGGAAGGCAAAATGCCGCAAAAAAGG
GAATAAGGGCGACACGGAAATGTTGAATACTCATACTCTTCCTTTTTCAATATTATTGAAGCATTTATCA
GGGTTATTGTCTCATGAGCGGATACATATTTGAATGTATTTAGAAAAATAAACAAATAGGGGTTCCGCGC
ACATTTCCCCGAAAAGTGCCACCTG
