Features (pLannotate 1.2.2; 19 found; start..end, strand, type, name):
      4..383     +  enhancer       CMV enhancer: human cytomegalovirus immediate early enhancer
    386..661     +  promoter       chicken β-actin promoter: No description available
    662..1674    +  intron         chimeric intron: chimera between introns from chicken β-actin and rabbit β-globin
   1672..1758    +  CDS            HBB (fragment): HBB_LEPEU - Experimental evidence at protein level: Swiss-Prot protein existence level 1. Involved in oxygen transport from the lung to the various peripheral tissues. From Lepus europaeus (European hare).
   1788..1811    +  misc_RNA       sTRSV HHRz (fragment): hammerhead ribozyme from the tobacco ringspot virus satellite RNA (Khvorova et al., 2003)
   2565..4217    -  CDS            luciferase: firefly luciferase; luc+; enhanced luc+ version of the luciferase gene
   4693..4784    +  ncRNA          HDV ribozyme: Accession: RF00094 - Hepatitis delta virus ribozyme
   4873..4928    +  polyA_signal   β-globin poly(A) signal: rabbit β-globin polyadenylation signal (Gil and Proudfoot, 1987)
   5312..5328    -  protein_bind   lac operator: The lac repressor binds to the lac operator to inhibit transcription in E. coli. This inhibition can be relieved by adding lactose or isopropyl-β-D-thiogalactopyranoside (IPTG). lac repressor encoded by lacI
   5336..5366    -  promoter       lac promoter: promoter for the E. coli lac operon
   5381..5402    -  protein_bind   CAP binding site: CAP binding activates transcription in the presence of cAMP. E. coli catabolite activator protein
   5415..5454    -  CDS            lacI (fragment): lac repressor; lacI; The lac repressor binds to the lac operator to inhibit transcription in E. coli. This inhibition can be relieved by adding lactose or isopropyl-β-D-thiogalactopyranoside (IPTG).
   5461..5483    +  promoter       SV40 promoter (fragment): SV40 enhancer and early promoter
   5507..5642    +  rep_origin     SV40 ori: SV40 origin of replication
   5662..5796    +  polyA_signal   SV40 poly(A) signal: SV40 polyadenylation signal
   5798..5852    -  CDS            lacI (fragment): lac repressor; lacI; The lac repressor binds to the lac operator to inhibit transcription in E. coli. This inhibition can be relieved by adding lactose or isopropyl-β-D-thiogalactopyranoside (IPTG).
   6035..6623    -  rep_origin     ori: high-copy-number ColE1/pMB1/pBR322/pUC origin of replication
   6794..7654    -  CDS            AmpR: β-lactamase; bla; confers resistance to ampicillin, carbenicillin, and related antibiotics
   7655..7759    -  promoter       AmpR promoter: bla
>Addgene plasmid #103055 | pCAGGS_3E5E_luciferase | analyzer sequence | sequence record 197127
GTCGACATTGATTATTGACTAGTTATTAATAGTAATCAATTACGGGGTCATTAGTTCATAGCCCATATAT
GGAGTTCCGCGTTACATAACTTACGGTAAATGGCCCGCCTGGCTGACCGCCCAACGACCCCCGCCCATTG
ACGTCAATAATGACGTATGTTCCCATAGTAACGCCAATAGGGACTTTCCATTGACGTCAATGGGTGGACT
ATTTACGGTAAACTGCCCACTTGGCAGTACATCAAGTGTATCATATGCCAAGTACGCCCCCTATTGACGT
CAATGACGGTAAATGGCCCGCCTGGCATTATGCCCAGTACATGACCTTATGGGACTTTCCTACTTGGCAG
TACATCTACGTATTAGTCATCGCTATTACCATGGGTCGAGGTGAGCCCCACGTTCTGCTTCACTCTCCCC
ATCTCCCCCCCCTCCCCACCCCCAATTTTGTATTTATTTATTTTTTAATTATTTTGTGCAGCGATGGGGG
CGGGGGGGGGGGGGGCGCGCGCCAGGCGGGGCGGGGCGGGGCGAGGGGCGGGGCGGGGCGAGGCGGAGAG
GTGCGGCGGCAGCCAATCAGAGCGGCGCGCTCCGAAAGTTTCCTTTTATGGCGAGGCGGCGGCGGCGGCG
GCCCTATAAAAAGCGAAGCGCGCGGCGGGCGGGAGTCGCTGCGTTGCCTTCGCCCCGTGCCCCGCTCCGC
GCCGCCTCGCGCCGCCCGCCCCGGCTCTGACTGACCGCGTTACTCCCACAGGTGAGCGGGCGGGACGGCC
CTTCTCCTCCGGGCTGTAATTAGCGCTTGGTTTAATGACGGCTCGTTTCTTTTCTGTGGCTGCGTGAAAG
CCTTAAAGGGCTCCGGGAGGGCCCTTTGTGCGGGGGGGAGCGGCTCGGGGGGTGCGTGCGTGTGTGTGTG
CGTGGGGAGCGCCGCGTGCGGCCCGCGCTGCCCGGCGGCTGTGAGCGCTGCGGGCGCGGCGCGGGGCTTT
GTGCGCTCCGCGTGTGCGCGAGGGGAGCGCGGCCGGGGGCGGTGCCCCGCGGTGCGGGGGGGCTGCGAGG
GGAACAAAGGCTGCGTGCGGGGTGTGTGCGTGGGGGGGTGAGCAGGGGGTGTGGGCGCGGCGGTCGGGCT
GTAACCCCCCCCTGCACCCCCCTCCCCGAGTTGCTGAGCACGGCCCGGCTTCGGGTGCGGGGCTCCGTGC
GGGGCGTGGCGCGGGGCTCGCCGTGCCGGGCGGGGGGTGGCGGCAGGTGGGGGTGCCGGGCGGGGCGGGG
CCGCCTCGGGCCGGGGAGGGCTCGGGGGAGGGGCGCGGCGGCCCCGGAGCGCCGGCGGCTGTCGAGGCGC
GGCGAGCCGCAGCCATTGCCTTTTATGGTAATCGTGCGAGAGGGCGCAAGGGACTTCCTTTGTCCCAAAT
CTGTGCGGAGCCGAAATCTGGGAGGCGCCGCCGCACCCCCTCTAGCGGGCGCGGGGCGAAGCGGTGCGGC
GCCGGCAGGAAGGAAATGGGCGGGGAGGGCCTTCGTGCGTCGCCGCGCCGCCGTCCCCTTCTCCCTCTCC
AGCCTCGGGGCTGTCCGCGGGGGGACGGCTGCCTTCGGGGGGGACGGGGCAGGGCGGGGTTCGGCTTCTG
GCGTGTGACCGGCAGCTCTAGAGCCTCTGCTAACCATGTTCATGCCTTCTTCTTTTTCCTACAGCTCCTG
GGCAACGTGCTGGTTATTGTGCTGTCTCATCATTTTGGCAAAGAATTCCTCGAGGGTACCCCCGGGGCGG
CCGCGAGCTCTTAATTAGCTAGCGAATTGTGTGTCCACTGATGAGTCCGTGAGGACGAAACCCGGAGTCC
CGGGTCTGGACACACAAAAAAGAAGAAATAGATTTATTTTTAAATTTTTGTGTGCGACCATTTTTCCAGG
AATCCTTTTTGCAACGTTTATTCTGGCGAGCCTTCTGATGAGCGTGGTCAATGTCTTAATTATCATTAAC
ACGAAGATTATTATCTAGTCTGCTATATTGTAAAGAAGGTATTTCTGATTTTACAGTCCTGCCTTTTCTT
TTAATTTTATCATTCTGTATGAAATAGTAGCTTACTAGACAAAAATGTTAAGGTTATTACACCTAATCTC
TTATTTTACACAAAGATTAAGGCTATCACCGTTTTTAAAACGACAAATTAAAGTAATGATAATTATAAAA
AACTTAATCTTAAAGATCAATTTTGTTTTAAGAAGTTGTGTTATCAACCAAAACACTATTCCATCTGACA
GGATATTGATACAACATTATTATATCAATAACAATATGAGCCCAGACCTTTCGTTAAAGCTTAATTATAA
AGAGTGCAGAGTTTATTATGTTGCGTTAAATTCATTGCGGCAGTAATATGTCACACATGCTGCATTGTGA
ATTTTTTGATTATCACGCAGGGAGAGAGGCTAAATATAGTATATAATATAGGGACTCCTTTCGTTATTTA
AATAGTTGTTTATTGAGATTAGATCAATATGATGTATGAGAGCAATTTATGAGTTTTTTATAATCTGTAT
GTTAATAACCAACCTTTGCAAGTATCAGGATACTATGCGGCCGCTTACACGGCGATCTTTCCGCCCTTCT
TGGCCTTTATGAGGATCTCTCTGATTTTTCTTGCGTCGAGTTTTCCGGTAAGACCTTTCGGTACTTCGTC
CACAAACACAACTCCTCCGCGCAACTTTTTCGCGGTTGTTACTTGACTGGCGACGTAATCCACGATCTCT
TTTTCCGTCATCGTCTTTCCGTGCTCCAAAACAACAACGGCGGCGGGAAGTTCACCGGCGTCATCGTCGG
GAAGACCTGCGACACCTGCGTCGAAGATGTTGGGGTGTTGGAGCAAGATGGATTCCAATTCAGCGGGAGC
CACCTGATAGCCTTTGTACTTAATCAGAGACTTCAGGCGGTCAACGATGAAGAAGTGTTCGTCTTCGTCC
CAGTAAGCTATGTCTCCAGAATGTAGCCATCCATCCTTGTCAATCAAGGCGTTGGTCGCTTCCGGATTGT
TTACATAACCGGACATAATCATAGGACCTCTCACACACAGTTCGCCTCTTTGATTAACGCCCAGCGTTTT
CCCGGTATCCAGATCCACAACCTTCGCTTCAAAAAATGGAACAACTTTACCGACCGCGCCCGGTTTATCA
TCCCCCTCGGGTGTAATCAGAATAGCTGATGTAGTCTCAGTGAGCCCATATCCTTGCCTGATACCTGGCA
GATGGAACCTCTTGGCAACCGCTTCCCCGACTTCCTTAGAGAGGGGAGCGCCACCAGAAGCAATTTCGTG
TAAATTAGATAAATCGTATTTGTCAATCAGAGTGCTTTTGGCGAAGAAGGAGAATAGGGTTGGCACCAGC
AGCGCACTTTGAATCTTGTAATCCTGAAGGCTCCTCAGAAACAGCTCTTCTTCAAATCTATACATTAAGA
CGACTCGAAATCCACATATCAAATATCCGAGTGTAGTAAACATTCCAAAACCGTGATGGAATGGAACAAC
ACTTAAAATCGCAGTATCCGGAATGATTTGATTGCCAAAAATAGGATCTCTGGCATGCGAGAATCTCACG
CAGGCAGTTCTATGAGGCAGAGCGACACCTTTAGGCAGACCAGTAGATCCAGAGGAGTTCATGATCAGTG
CAATTGTCTTGTCCCTATCGAAGGACTCTGGCACAAAATCGTATTCATTAAAACCGGGAGGTAGATGAGA
TGTGACGAACGTGTACATCGACTGAAATCCCTGGTAATCCGTTTTAGAATCCATGATAATAATTTTTTGG
ATGATTGGGAGCTTTTTTTGCACGTTCAAAATTTTTTGCAACCCCTTTTTGGAAACGAACACCACGGTAG
GCTGCGAAATGCCCATACTGTTGAGCAATTCACGTTCATTATAAATGTCGTTCGCGGGCGCAACTGCAAC
TCCGATAAATAACGCGCCCAACACCGGCATAAAGAATTGAAGAGAGTTTTCACTGCATACGACGATTCTG
TGATTTGTATTCAGCCCATATCGTTTCATAGCTTCTGCCAACCGAACGGACATTTCGAAGTACTCAGCGT
AAGTGATGTCCACCTCGATATGTGCATCTGTAAAAGCAATTGTTCCAGGAACCAGGGCGTATCTCTTCAT
AGCCTTATGCAGTTGCTCTCCAGCGGTTCCATCTTCCAGCGGATAGAATGGCGCCGGGCCTTTCTTTATG
TTTTTGGCGTCTTCCATATGAGACATACTCGGAATTTTGTGATTCCGAGCAATTTGTCTTTTAACTATTT
CCAATGTTTTACCCCAAGCTTTAGGGTTGTTGAATCTTCAATCCCCTAAGTGTTCAAGTTCAAAACCAAG
GTTAATTCTCAATCTTGCTTGTTTGACTGTGAACTAATGCTGTCCTTTAACAATAATGTTTCTATTAAGG
TTGTTGGATCACCCTGCAGAGTCTGAGGTGGAACTTGTGATGTGATAAGACCTAGGTGTTGACAAGGGAT
TTTCAACTGAGCACACTGATGCCCTTGCTCCCTTCGGAGACCTAGGTTGTTCTCTATCTTTGTGATGTGG
CTCTGAAACAAACCAGGTGTGATTACAGTAACAATTTCAATTTAAATTCCGATATAAATTTCAATGAGAG
GAAAATTATTAATCTTCCTCATAGTTATTCGCACACAAAAGATCCTAAAAATTCTTCTTTCTTTTTGTGT
GTCCGGGGTCGGCATGGCATCTCCACCTCCTCGCGGTCCGACCTGGGCATCCGAAGGAGGACGTCGTCCA
CTCGGATGGCTAAGGGAGAGCTCCCTAGATCGGAACTCGCTAGCAGATCTTTTTCCCTCTGCCAAAAATT
ATGGGGACATCATGAAGCCCCTTGAGCATCTGACTTCTGGCTAATAAAGGAAATTTATTTTCATTGCAAT
AGTGTGTTGGAATTTTTTGTGTCTCTCACTCGGAAGGACATATGGGAGGGCAAATCATTTAAAACATCAG
AATGAGTATTTGGTTTAGAGTTTGGCAACATATGCCCATATGCTGGCTGCCATGAACAAAGGTGGCTATA
AAGAGGTCATCAGTATATGAAACAGCCCCCTGCTGTCCATTCCTTATTCCATAGAAAAGCCTTGACTTGA
GGTTAGATTTTTTTTATATTTTGTTTTGTGTTATTTTTTTCTTTAACATCCCTAAAATTTTCCTTACATG
TTTTACTAGCCAGATTTTTCCTCCTCTCCTGACTACTCCCAGTCATAGCTGTCCCTCTTCTCTTATGAAG
ATCCCTCGACCTGCAGCCCAAGCTTGGCGTAATCATGGTCATAGCTGTTTCCTGTGTGAAATTGTTATCC
GCTCACAATTCCACACAACATACGAGCCGGAAGCATAAAGTGTAAAGCCTGGGGTGCCTAATGAGTGAGC
TAACTCACATTAATTGCGTTGCGCTCACTGCCCGCTTTCCAGTCGGGAAACCTGTCGTGCCAGCGGATCC
GCATCTCAATTAGTCAGCAACCATAGTCCCGCCCCTAACTCCGCCCATCCCGCCCCTAACTCCGCCCAGT
TCCGCCCATTCTCCGCCCCATGGCTGACTAATTTTTTTTATTTATGCAGAGGCCGAGGCCGCCTCGGCCT
CTGAGCTATTCCAGAAGTAGTGAGGAGGCTTTTTTGGAGGCCTAGGCTTTTGCAAAAAGCTAACTTGTTT
ATTGCAGCTTATAATGGTTACAAATAAAGCAATAGCATCACAAATTTCACAAATAAAGCATTTTTTTCAC
TGCATTCTAGTTGTGGTTTGTCCAAACTCATCAATGTATCTTATCATGTCTGGATCCGCTGCATTAATGA
ATCGGCCAACGCGCGGGGAGAGGCGGTTTGCGTATTGGGCGCTCTTCCGCTTCCTCGCTCACTGACTCGC
TGCGCTCGGTCGTTCGGCTGCGGCGAGCGGTATCAGCTCACTCAAAGGCGGTAATACGGTTATCCACAGA
ATCAGGGGATAACGCAGGAAAGAACATGTGAGCAAAAGGCCAGCAAAAGGCCAGGAACCGTAAAAAGGCC
GCGTTGCTGGCGTTTTTCCATAGGCTCCGCCCCCCTGACGAGCATCACAAAAATCGACGCTCAAGTCAGA
GGTGGCGAAACCCGACAGGACTATAAAGATACCAGGCGTTTCCCCCTGGAAGCTCCCTCGTGCGCTCTCC
TGTTCCGACCCTGCCGCTTACCGGATACCTGTCCGCCTTTCTCCCTTCGGGAAGCGTGGCGCTTTCTCAA
TGCTCACGCTGTAGGTATCTCAGTTCGGTGTAGGTCGTTCGCTCCAAGCTGGGCTGTGTGCACGAACCCC
CCGTTCAGCCCGACCGCTGCGCCTTATCCGGTAACTATCGTCTTGAGTCCAACCCGGTAAGACACGACTT
ATCGCCACTGGCAGCAGCCACTGGTAACAGGATTAGCAGAGCGAGGTATGTAGGCGGTGCTACAGAGTTC
TTGAAGTGGTGGCCTAACTACGGCTACACTAGAAGGACAGTATTTGGTATCTGCGCTCTGCTGAAGCCAG
TTACCTTCGGAAAAAGAGTTGGTAGCTCTTGATCCGGCAAACAAACCACCGCTGGTAGCGGTGGTTTTTT
TGTTTGCAAGCAGCAGATTACGCGCAGAAAAAAAGGATCTCAAGAAGATCCTTTGATCTTTTCTACGGGG
TCTGACGCTCAGTGGAACGAAAACTCACGTTAAGGGATTTTGGTCATGAGATTATCAAAAAGGATCTTCA
CCTAGATCCTTTTAAATTAAAAATGAAGTTTTAAATCAATCTAAAGTATATATGAGTAAACTTGGTCTGA
CAGTTACCAATGCTTAATCAGTGAGGCACCTATCTCAGCGATCTGTCTATTTCGTTCATCCATAGTTGCC
TGACTCCCCGTCGTGTAGATAACTACGATACGGGAGGGCTTACCATCTGGCCCCAGTGCTGCAATGATAC
CGCGAGACCCACGCTCACCGGCTCCAGATTTATCAGCAATAAACCAGCCAGCCGGAAGGGCCGAGCGCAG
AAGTGGTCCTGCAACTTTATCCGCCTCCATCCAGTCTATTAATTGTTGCCGGGAAGCTAGAGTAAGTAGT
TCGCCAGTTAATAGTTTGCGCAACGTTGTTGCCATTGCTACAGGCATCGTGGTGTCACGCTCGTCGTTTG
GTATGGCTTCATTCAGCTCCGGTTCCCAACGATCAAGGCGAGTTACATGATCCCCCATGTTGTGCAAAAA
AGCGGTTAGCTCCTTCGGTCCTCCGATCGTTGTCAGAAGTAAGTTGGCCGCAGTGTTATCACTCATGGTT
ATGGCAGCACTGCATAATTCTCTTACTGTCATGCCATCCGTAAGATGCTTTTCTGTGACTGGTGAGTACT
CAACCAAGTCATTCTGAGAATAGTGTATGCGGCGACCGAGTTGCTCTTGCCCGGCGTCAATACGGGATAA
TACCGCGCCACATAGCAGAACTTTAAAAGTGCTCATCATTGGAAAACGTTCTTCGGGGCGAAAACTCTCA
AGGATCTTACCGCTGTTGAGATCCAGTTCGATGTAACCCACTCGTGCACCCAACTGATCTTCAGCATCTT
TTACTTTCACCAGCGTTTCTGGGTGAGCAAAAACAGGAAGGCAAAATGCCGCAAAAAAGGGAATAAGGGC
GACACGGAAATGTTGAATACTCATACTCTTCCTTTTTCAATATTATTGAAGCATTTATCAGGGTTATTGT
CTCATGAGCGGATACATATTTGAATGTATTTAGAAAAATAAACAAATAGGGGTTCCGCGCACATTTCCCC
GAAAAGTGCCACCTG
