Features (pLannotate 1.2.2; 19 found; start..end, strand, type, name):
      5..384     +  enhancer       CMV enhancer: human cytomegalovirus immediate early enhancer
    386..661     +  promoter       chicken β-actin promoter: No description available
    662..1678    +  intron         chimeric intron: chimera between introns from chicken β-actin and rabbit β-globin
   1676..1762    +  CDS            HBB (fragment): HBB_LEPEU - Experimental evidence at protein level: Swiss-Prot protein existence level 1. Involved in oxygen transport from the lung to the various peripheral tissues. From Lepus europaeus (European hare).
   1792..1815    +  misc_RNA       sTRSV HHRz (fragment): hammerhead ribozyme from the tobacco ringspot virus satellite RNA (Khvorova et al., 2003)
   2569..4221    -  CDS            luciferase: firefly luciferase; luc+; enhanced luc+ version of the luciferase gene
   4697..4788    +  ncRNA          HDV ribozyme: Accession: RF00094 - Hepatitis delta virus ribozyme
   4877..4932    +  polyA_signal   β-globin poly(A) signal: rabbit β-globin polyadenylation signal (Gil and Proudfoot, 1987)
   5317..5333    -  protein_bind   lac operator: The lac repressor binds to the lac operator to inhibit transcription in E. coli. This inhibition can be relieved by adding lactose or isopropyl-β-D-thiogalactopyranoside (IPTG). lac repressor encoded by lacI
   5341..5371    -  promoter       lac promoter: promoter for the E. coli lac operon
   5386..5407    -  protein_bind   CAP binding site: CAP binding activates transcription in the presence of cAMP. E. coli catabolite activator protein
   5420..5459    -  CDS            lacI (fragment): lac repressor; lacI; The lac repressor binds to the lac operator to inhibit transcription in E. coli. This inhibition can be relieved by adding lactose or isopropyl-β-D-thiogalactopyranoside (IPTG).
   5466..5488    +  promoter       SV40 promoter (fragment): SV40 enhancer and early promoter
   5512..5647    +  rep_origin     SV40 ori: SV40 origin of replication
   5667..5801    +  polyA_signal   SV40 poly(A) signal: SV40 polyadenylation signal
   5803..5857    -  CDS            lacI (fragment): lac repressor; lacI; The lac repressor binds to the lac operator to inhibit transcription in E. coli. This inhibition can be relieved by adding lactose or isopropyl-β-D-thiogalactopyranoside (IPTG).
   6040..6628    -  rep_origin     ori: high-copy-number ColE1/pMB1/pBR322/pUC origin of replication
   6799..7659    -  CDS            AmpR: β-lactamase; bla; confers resistance to ampicillin, carbenicillin, and related antibiotics
   7660..7764    -  promoter       AmpR promoter: bla
>Addgene plasmid #103055 | pCAGGS_3E5E_luciferase Sequencing Result | analyzer sequence | sequence record 200888
GGTCGACATTGATTATTGACTAGTTATTAATAGTAATCAATTACGGGGTCATTAGTTCATAGCCCATATA
TGGAGTTCCGCGTTACATAACTTACGGTAAATGGCCCGCCTGGCTGACCGCCCAACGACCCCCGCCCATT
GACGTCAATAATGACGTATGTTCCCATAGTAACGCCAATAGGGACTTTCCATTGACGTCAATGGGTGGAG
TATTTACGGTAAACTGCCCACTTGGCAGTACATCAAGTGTATCATATGCCAAGTACGCCCCCTATTGACG
TCAATGACGGTAAATGGCCCGCCTGGCATTATGCCCAGTACATGACCTTATGGGACTTTCCTACTTGGCA
GTACATCTACGTATTAGTCATCGCTATTACCATGGTCGAGGTGAGCCCCACGTTCTGCTTCACTCTCCCC
ATCTCCCCCCCCTCCCCACCCCCAATTTTGTATTTATTTATTTTTTAATTATTTTGTGCAGCGATGGGGG
CGGGGGGGGGGGGGGGGCGCGCCAGGCGGGGCGGGGGGGGGSGGGGGGCGGGGCGGGGCGAGGCGGAGAG
GTGCGGCGGCAGCCAATCAGAGCGGCGCGCTCCGAAAGTTTCCTTTTATGGCGAGGCGGCGGCGGCGGCG
GCCCTATAAAAAGCGAAGCGCGCGGCGGGCGGGAGTCGCTGCGCGCTGCCTTCGCCCCGTGCCCCGCTCC
GCCGCCGCCTCGCGCCGCCCGCCCCGGCTCTGACTGACCGCGTTACTCCCACAGGTGAGCGGGCGGGACG
GCCCTTCTCCTCCGGGCTGTAATTAGCGCTTGGTTTAATGACGGCTTGTTTCTTTTCTGTGGCTGCGTGA
AAGCCTTGAGGGGCTCCGGGAGGGCCCTTTGTGCGGGGGGAGCGGCTCGGGGGGTGCGTGCGTGTGTGTG
TGCGTGGGGAGCGCCGCGTGCGGCTCCGCGCTGCCCGGCGGCTGTGAGCGCTGCGGGCGCGGCGCGGGGC
TTTGTGCGCTCCGCAGTGTGCGCGAGGGGAGCGCGGCCGGGGGCGGTGCCCCGCGGTGCGGGGGGGGCTG
CGAGGGGAACAAAGGCTGCGTGCGGGGTGTGTGCGTGGGGGGGTGAGCAGGGGGTGTGGGCGCGTCGGTC
GGGCTGCAACCCCCCCTGCACCCCCCTCCCCGAGTTGCTGAGCACGGCCCGGCTTCGGGTGCGGGGCTCC
GTACGGGGCGTGGCGCGGGGCTCGCCGTGCCGGGCGGGGGGTGGCGGCAGGTGGGGGTGCCGGGCGGGGC
GGGGCCGCCTCGGGCCGGGGAGGGCTCGGGGGAGGGGCGCGGCGGCCCCCGGAGCGCCGGCGGCTGTCGA
GGCGCGGCGAGCCGCAGCCATTGCCTTTTATGGTAATCGTGCGAGAGGGCGCAGGGACTTCCTTTGTCCC
AAATCTGTGCGGAGCCGAAATCTGGGAGGCGCCGCCGCACCCCCTCTAGCGGGCGCGGGGCGAAGCGGTG
CGGCGCCGGCAGGAAGGAAATGGGCGGGGAGGGCCTTCGTGCGTCGCCGCGCCGCCGTCCCCTTCTCCCT
CTCCAGCCTCGGGGCTGTCCGCGGGGGGACGGCTGCCTTCGGGGGGGACGGGGCAGGGCGGGGTTCGGCT
TCTGGCGTGTGACCGGCGGCTCTAGAGCCTCTGCTAACCATGTTCATGCCTTCTTCTTTTTCCTACAGCT
CCTGGGCAACGTGCTGGTTATTGTGCTGTCTCATCATTTTGGCAAAGAATTCCTCGAGGGTACCCCCGGG
GCGGCCGCGAGCTCTTAATTAGCTAGCGAATTGTGTGTCCACTGATGAGTCCGTGAGGACGAAACCCGGA
GTCCCGGGTCTGGACACACAAAAAAGAAGAAATAGATTTATTTTTAAATTTTTGTGTGCGACCATTTTTC
CAGGAATCCTTTTTGCAACGTTTATTCTGGCGAGCCTTCTGATGAGCGTGGTCAATGTCTTAATTATCAT
TAACACGAAGATTATTATCTAGTCTGCTATATTGTAAAGAAGGTATTTCTGATTTTACAGTCCTGCCTTT
TCTTTTAATTTTATCATTCTGTATGAAATAGTAGCTTACTAGACAAAAATGTTAAGGTTATTACACCTAA
TCTCTTATTTTACACAAAGATTAAGGCTATCACCGTTTTTAAAACGACAAATTAAAGTAATGATAATTAT
AAAAAACTTAATCTTAAAGATCAATTTTGTTTTAAGAAGTTGTGTTATCAACCAAAACACTATTCCATCT
GACAGGATATTGATACAACATTATTATATCAATAACAATATGAGCCCAGACCTTTCGTTAAAGCTTAATT
ATAAAGAGTGCAGAGTTTATTATGTTGCGTTAAATTCATTGCGGCAGTAATATGTCACACATGCTGCATT
GTGAATTTTTTGATTATCACGCAGGGAGAGAGGCTAAATATAGTATATAATATAGGGACTCCTTTCGTTA
TTTAAATAGTTGTTTATTGAGATTAGATCAATATGATGTATGAGAGCAATTTATGAGTTTTTTATAATCT
GTATGTTAATAACCAACCTTTGCAAGTATCAGGATACTATGCGGCCGCTTACACGGCGATCTTTCCGCCC
TTCTTGGCCTTTATGAGGATCTCTCTGATTTTTCTTGCGTCGAGTTTTCCGGTAAGACCTTTCGGTACTT
CGTCCACAAACACAACTCCTCCGCGCAACTTTTTCGCGGTTGTTACTTGACTGGCGACGTAATCCACGAT
CTCTTTTTCCGTCATCGTCTTTCCGTGCTCCAAAACAACAACGGCGGCGGGAAGTTCACCGGCGTCATCG
TCGGGAAGACCTGCGACACCTGCGTCGAAGATGTTGGGGTGTTGGAGCAAGATGGATTCCAATTCAGCGG
GAGCCACCTGATAGCCTTTGTACTTAATCAGAGACTTCAGGCGGTCAACGATGAAGAAGTGTTCGTCTTC
GTCCCAGTAAGCTATGTCTCCAGAATGTAGCCATCCATCCTTGTCAATCAAGGCGTTGGTCGCTTCCGGA
TTGTTTACATAACCGGACATAATCATAGGACCTCTCACACACAGTTCGCCTCTTTGATTAACGCCCAGCG
TTTTCCCGGTATCCAGATCCACAACCTTCGCTTCAAAAAATGGAACAACTTTACCGACCGCGCCCGGTTT
ATCATCCCCCTCGGGTGTAATCAGAATAGCTGATGTAGTCTCAGTGAGCCCATATCCTTGCCTGATACCT
GGCAGATGGAACCTCTTGGCAACCGCTTCCCCGACTTCCTTAGAGAGGGGAGCGCCACCAGAAGCAATTT
CGTGTAAATTAGATAAATCGTATTTGTCAATCAGAGTGCTTTTGGCGAAGAAGGAGAATAGGGTTGGCAC
CAGCAGCGCACTTTGAATCTTGTAATCCTGAAGGCTCCTCAGAAACAGCTCTTCTTCAAATCTATACATT
AAGACGACTCGAAATCCACATATCAAATATCCGAGTGTAGTAAACATTCCAAAACCGTGATGGAATGGAA
CAACACTTAAAATCGCAGTATCCGGAATGATTTGATTGCCAAAAATAGGATCTCTGGCATGCGAGAATCT
CACGCAGGCAGTTCTATGAGGCAGAGCGACACCTTTAGGCAGACCAGTAGATCCAGAGGAGTTCATGATC
AGTGCAATTGTCTTGTCCCTATCGAAGGACTCTGGCACAAAATCGTATTCATTAAAACCGGGAGGTAGAT
GAGATGTGACGAACGTGTACATCGACTGAAATCCCTGGTAATCCGTTTTAGAATCCATGATAATAATTTT
TTGGATGATTGGGAGCTTTTTTTGCACGTTCAAAATTTTTTGCAACCCCTTTTTGGAAACGAACACCACG
GTAGGCTGCGAAATGCCCATACTGTTGAGCAATTCACGTTCATTATAAATGTCGTTCGCGGGCGCAACTG
CAACTCCGATAAATAACGCGCCCAACACCGGCATAAAGAATTGAAGAGAGTTTTCACTGCATACGACGAT
TCTGTGATTTGTATTCAGCCCATATCGTTTCATAGCTTCTGCCAACCGAACGGACATTTCGAAGTACTCA
GCGTAAGTGATGTCCACCTCGATATGTGCATCTGTAAAAGCAATTGTTCCAGGAACCAGGGCGTATCTCT
TCATAGCCTTATGCAGTTGCTCTCCAGCGGTTCCATCTTCCAGCGGATAGAATGGCGCCGGGCCTTTCTT
TATGTTTTTGGCGTCTTCCATATGAGACATACTCGGAATTTTGTGATTCCGAGCAATTTGTCTTTTAACT
ATTTCCAATGTTTTACCCCAAGCTTTAGGGTTGTTGAATCTTCAATCCCCTAAGTGTTCAAGTTCAAAAC
CAAGGTTAATTCTCAATCTTGCTTGTTTGACTGTGAACTAATGCTGTCCTTTAACAATAATGTTTCTATT
AAGGTTGTTGGATCACCCTGCAGAGTCTGAGGTGGAACTTGTGATGTGATAAGACCTAGGTGTTGACAAG
GGATTTTCAACTGAGCACACTGATGCCCTTGCTCCCTTCGGAGACCTAGGTTGTTCTCTATCTTTGTGAT
GTGGCTCTGAAACAAACCAGGTGTGATTACAGTAACAATTTCAATTTAAATTCCGATATAAATTTCAATG
AGAGGAAAATTATTAATCTTCCTCATAGTTATTCGCACACAAAAGATCCTAAAAATTCTTCTTTCTTTTT
GTGTGTCCGGGGTCGGCATGGCATCTCCACCTCCTCGCGGTCCGACCTGGGCATCCGAAGGAGGACGTCG
TCCACTCGGATGGCTAAGGGAGAGCTCCCTAGATCGGAACTCGCTAGCAGATCTTTTTCCCTCTGCCAAA
AATTATGGGGACATCATGAAGCCCCTTGAGCATCTGACTTCTGGCTAATAAAGGAAATTTATTTTCATTG
CAATAGTGTGTTGGAATTTTTTGTGTCTCTCACTCGGAAGGACATATGGGAGGGCAAATCATTTAAAACA
TCAGAATGAGTATTTGGTTTAGAGTTTGGCAACATATGCCCATATGCTGGCTGCCATGAACAAAGGTTGG
CTATAAAGAGGTCATCAGTATATGAAACAGCCCCCTGCTGTCCATTCCTTATTCCATAGAAAAGCCTTGA
CTTGAGGTTAGATTTTTTTTATATTTTGTTTTGTGTTATTTTTTTCTTTAACATCCCTAAAATTTTCCTT
ACATGTTTTACTAGCCAGATTTTTCCTCCTCTCCTGACTACTCCCAGTCATAGCTGTCCCTCTTCTCTTA
TGGAGATCCCTCGACCTGCAGCCCAAGCTTGGCGTAATCATGGTCATAGCTGTTTCCTGTGTGAAATTGT
TATCCGCTCACAATTCCACACAACATACGAGCCGGAAGCATAAAGTGTAAAGCCTGGGGTGCCTAATGAG
TGAGCTAACTCACATTAATTGCGTTGCGCTCACTGCCCGCTTTCCAGTCGGGAAACCTGTCGTGCCAGCG
GATCCGCATCTCAATTAGTCAGCAACCATAGTCCCGCCCCTAACTCCGCCCATCCCGCCCCTAACTCCGC
CCAGTTCCGCCCATTCTCCGCCCCATGGCTGACTAATTTTTTTTATTTATGCAGAGGCCGAGGCCGCCTC
GGCCTCTGAGCTATTCCAGAAGTAGTGAGGAGGCTTTTTTGGAGGCCTAGGCTTTTGCAAAAAGCTAACT
TGTTTATTGCAGCTTATAATGGTTACAAATAAAGCAATAGCATCACAAATTTCACAAATAAAGCATTTTT
TTCACTGCATTCTAGTTGTGGTTTGTCCAAACTCATCAATGTATCTTATCATGTCTGGATCCGCTGCATT
AATGAATCGGCCAACGCGCGGGGAGAGGCGGTTTGCGTATTGGGCGCTCTTCCGCTTCCTCGCTCACTGA
CTCGCTGCGCTCGGTCGTTCGGCTGCGGCGAGCGGTATCAGCTCACTCAAAGGCGGTAATACGGTTATCC
ACAGAATCAGGGGATAACGCAGGAAAGAACATGTGAGCAAAAGGCCAGCAAAAGGCCAGGAACCGTAAAA
AGGCCGCGTTGCTGGCGTTTTTCCATAGGCTCCGCCCCCCTGACGAGCATCACAAAAATCGACGCTCAAG
TCAGAGGTGGCGAAACCCGACAGGACTATAAAGATACCAGGCGTTTCCCCCTGGAAGCTCCCTCGTGCGC
TCTCCTGTTCCGACCCTGCCGCTTACCGGATACCTGTCCGCCTTTCTCCCTTCGGGAAGCGTGGCGCTTT
CTCATAGCTCACGCTGTAGGTATCTCAGTTCGGTGTAGGTCGTTCGCTCCAAGCTGGGCTGTGTGCACGA
ACCCCCCGTTCAGCCCGACCGCTGCGCCTTATCCGGTAACTATCGTCTTGAGTCCAACCCGGTAAGACAC
GACTTATCGCCACTGGCAGCAGCCACTGGTAACAGGATTAGCAGAGCGAGGTATGTAGGCGGTGCTACAG
AGTTCTTGAAGTGGTGGCCTAACTACGGCTACACTAGAAGAACAGTATTTGGTATCTGCGCTCTGCTGAA
GCCAGTTACCTTCGGAAAAAGAGTTGGTAGCTCTTGATCCGGCAAACAAACCACCGCTGGTAGCGGTGGT
TTTTTTGTTTGCAAGCAGCAGATTACGCGCAGAAAAAAAGGATCTCAAGAAGATCCTTTGATCTTTTCTA
CGGGGTCTGACGCTCAGTGGAACGAAAACTCACGTTAAGGGATTTTGGTCATGAGATTATCAAAAAGGAT
CTTCACCTAGATCCTTTTAAATTAAAAATGAAGTTTTAAATCAATCTAAAGTATATATGAGTAAACTTGG
TCTGACAGTTACCAATGCTTAATCAGTGAGGCACCTATCTCAGCGATCTGTCTATTTCGTTCATCCATAG
TTGCCTGACTCCCCGTCGTGTAGATAACTACGATACGGGAGGGCTTACCATCTGGCCCCAGTGCTGCAAT
GATACCGCGAGACCCACGCTCACCGGCTCCAGATTTATCAGCAATAAACCAGCCAGCCGGAAGGGCCGAG
CGCAGAAGTGGTCCTGCAACTTTATCCGCCTCCATCCAGTCTATTAATTGTTGCCGGGAAGCTAGAGTAA
GTAGTTCGCCAGTTAATAGTTTGCGCAACGTTGTTGCCATTGCTACAGGCATCGTGGTGTCACGCTCGTC
GTTTGGTATGGCTTCATTCAGCTCCGGTTCCCAACGATCAAGGCGAGTTACATGATCCCCCATGTTGTGC
AAAAAAGCGGTTAGCTCCTTCGGTCCTCCGATCGTTGTCAGAAGTAAGTTGGCCGCAGTGTTATCACTCA
TGGTTATGGCAGCACTGCATAATTCTCTTACTGTCATGCCATCCGTAAGATGCTTTTCTGTGACTGGTGA
GTACTCAACCAAGTCATTCTGAGAATAGTGTATGCGGCGACCGAGTTGCTCTTGCCCGGCGTCAATACGG
GATAATACCGCGCCACATAGCAGAACTTTAAAAGTGCTCATCATTGGAAAACGTTCTTCGGGGCGAAAAC
TCTCAAGGATCTTACCGCTGTTGAGATCCAGTTCGATGTAACCCACTCGTGCACCCAACTGATCTTCAGC
ATCTTTTACTTTCACCAGCGTTTCTGGGTGAGCAAAAACAGGAAGGCAAAATGCCGCAAAAAAGGGAATA
AGGGCGACACGGAAATGTTGAATACTCATACTCTTCCTTTTTCAATATTATTGAAGCATTTATCAGGGTT
ATTGTCTCATGAGCGGATACATATTTGAATGTATTTAGAAAAATAAACAAATAGGGGTTCCGCGCACATT
TCCCCGAAAAGTGCCACCTG
